Addgene plasmid #85404: pMXs-E55A-ATPIF1
Purpose: Retroviral vector expressing human ATPIF1 with E55A mutation, which abrogates the interaction between ATPIF1 and the ATP synthase
Depositing lab: David Sabatini. Depositing organization: Whitehead Institute for Biomedical Research. Publication: Inhibition of ATPIF1 ameliorates severe mitochondrial respiratory chain dysfunction in mammalian cells. Chen WW, Birsoy K, Mihaylova MM, Snitkin H, Stasinski I, Yucel B, Bayraktar EC, Carette JE, Clish CB, Brummelkamp TR, Sabatini DD, Sabatini DM. Cell Rep. 2014 Apr 10;7(1):27-34. doi: 10.1016/j.celrep.2014.02.046. Epub 2014 Mar 27. PubMed 24685140.
Backbone
  Vector backbone: pMXs rtv-016
  Backbone size w/o insert (bp): 5600
  Vector type: Mammalian Expression, Retroviral
  Selectable markers: Blasticidin
Growth in bacteria
  Bacterial resistance: Ampicillin, 100 μg/mL
  Growth temperature: 30°C
  Growth strain: NEB Stable
  Copy number: Unknown
Gene/Insert
  Gene/Insert name: ATPIF1
  Species: H. sapiens (human)
  Mutation: E55A point mutation abrogating the ability of ATPIF1 to bind the ATP synthase
  Entrez Gene: ATP5IF1 (a.k.a. ATPI, ATPIF1, ATPIP, IP)
  Cloning method: Restriction Enzyme; 5′ cloning site BamHI (not destroyed); 3′ cloning site NotI (not destroyed)
  Sequencing primers: 5′ AGTAGACGGCATCGCAGCTTGGATA
Terms and licenses: Academic/Nonprofit Terms; Industry Terms: Not Available to Industry
How to cite: pMXs-E55A-ATPIF1 was a gift from David Sabatini (Addgene plasmid # 85404 ; http://n2t.net/addgene:85404 ; RRID:Addgene_85404)
