[The description below was written by a language model from this plasmid's Addgene catalogue record.]
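Description:
pMXs-E55A-ATPIF1 is a retroviral mammalian expression plasmid built on the pMXs backbone (about 5.6 kb without insert). It is designed to deliver a mutant form of the human mitochondrial ATPase inhibitory factor 1 (ATPIF1, current gene symbol ATP5IF1) into mammalian cells. The plasmid is maintained in bacteria under ampicillin selection, and its copy number is not recorded. Transduced mammalian cells can be selected with blasticidin. No feature table accompanies the record, so the promoter and other regulatory parts are not explicitly stated. In pMXs-type vectors generally, the insert lies between Moloney murine leukemia virus-derived long terminal repeats. The 5′ LTR drives transcription, and a packaging signal allows the transcript to be incorporated into viral particles when the plasmid is introduced into a packaging cell line. How the blasticidin resistance gene is expressed relative to the insert is not described.

The human ATPIF1 coding sequence was cloned between BamHI and NotI sites, both of which remain intact. It carries an E55A point mutation, which according to the record abolishes the ability of ATPIF1 to bind the ATP synthase. No epitope tags or fusion partners are listed. ATPIF1 normally inhibits the hydrolytic (reverse) activity of the mitochondrial F1Fo-ATP synthase, so this binding-deficient variant serves as a loss-of-function comparison for the wild-type protein. It can be used, for example, in stable re-expression experiments testing whether a cellular phenotype depends on the ATPIF1–ATP synthase interaction. The associated work examined how inhibiting ATPIF1 ameliorates severe mitochondrial respiratory chain dysfunction in mammalian cells.
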