>Addgene plasmid #85404 | pMXs-E55A-ATPIF1 | addgene partial sequence | sequence record 166948 | pBMN5 5'-GCTTGGATACACGCCGC-3'
ACCATCCTCTAGACTGCCGGATCTAGCTAGTTAATTAAGGATCCGCCACCATGGCAGTGACGGCGTTGGC
GGCGCGGACGTGGCTTGGCGTGTGGGGCGTGAGGACCATGCAAGCCCGAGGCTTCGGCTCGGATCAGTCC
GAGAATGTCGACCGGGGCGCGGGCTCCATCCGGGAAGCCGGTGGGGCCTTCGGAAAGAGAGAGCAGGCTG
AAGCGGAACGATATTTCCGAGCACAGAGTAGAGAACAACTGGCAGCTTTGAAAAAACACCATGAAGAAGA
AATCGTTCATCATAAGAAGGAGATTGAGCGTCTGCAGAAAGAAATTGAGCGCCATAAGCAGAAGATCAAA
ATGCTAAAACATGATGATTAAGCGGCCGCTACGTAAATTCCGCCCCCC
