>Addgene plasmid #85404 | pMXs-E55A-ATPIF1 | addgene partial sequence | sequence record 166949 | pCDH-rev 5'-GCATTCCTTTGGCGAGAG-3'
AGAAGACAGGGCCAGGTTTCCGGGCCCTCACATTGCCAAAAGACGGCAATATGGTGGAAAATAACATATA
GACAAACGCACACCGGCCTTATTCCAAGCGGCTTCGGCCAGTAACGTTAGGGGGGGGGGAGGG
